>Addgene plasmid #147105 | pCMV128-Fluc-RRE_O | depositor full sequence | sequence record 289552 | Full Sequence
GACGAAAGGGCCTCGTGATACGCCTATTTTTATAGGTTAATGTCATGATAATAATGGTTTCTTAGACGTC
AGGTGGCACTTTTCGGGGAAATGTGCGCGGAACCCCTATTTGTTTATTTTTCTAAATACATTCAAATATG
TATCCGCTCATGAGACAATAACCCTGATAAATGCTTCAATAATATTGAAAAAGGAAGAGTATGAGTATTC
AACATTTCCGTGTCGCCCTTATTCCCTTTTTTGCGGCATTTTGCCTTCCTGTTTTTGCTCACCCAGAAAC
GCTGGTGAAAGTAAAAGATGCTGAAGATCAGTTGGGTGCACGAGTGGGTTACATCGAACTGGATCTCAAC
AGCGGTAAGATCCTTGAGAGTTTTCGCCCCGAAGAACGTTTTCCAATGATGAGCACTTTTAAAGTTCTGC
TATGTGGCGCGGTATTATCCCGTATTGACGCCGGGCAAGAGCAACTCGGTCGCCGCATACACTATTCTCA
GAATGACTTGGTTGAGTACTCACCAGTCACAGAAAAGCATCTTACGGATGGCATGACAGTAAGAGAATTA
TGCAGTGCTGCCATAACCATGAGTGATAACACTGCGGCCAACTTACTTCTGACAACGATCGGAGGACCGA
AGGAGCTAACCGCTTTTTTGCACAACATGGGGGATCATGTAACTCGCCTTGATCGTTGGGAACCGGAGCT
GAATGAAGCCATACCAAACGACGAGCGTGACACCACGATGCCTGTAGCAATGGCAACAACGTTGCGCAAA
CTATTAACTGGCGAACTACTTACTCTAGCTTCCCGGCAACAATTAATAGACTGGATGGAGGCGGATAAAG
TTGCAGGACCACTTCTGCGCTCGGCCCTTCCGGCTGGCTGGTTTATTGCTGATAAATCTGGAGCCGGTGA
GCGTGGGTCTCGCGGTATCATTGCAGCACTGGGGCCAGATGGTAAGCCCTCCCGTATCGTAGTTATCTAC
ACGACGGGGAGTCAGGCAACTATGGATGAACGAAATAGACAGATCGCTGAGATAGGTGCCTCACTGATTA
AGCATTGGTAACTGTCAGACCAAGTTTACTCATATATACTTTAGATTGATTTAAAACTTCATTTTTAATT
TAAAAGGATCTAGGTGAAGATCCTTTTTGATAATCTCATGACCAAAATCCCTTAACGTGAGTTTTCGTTC
CACTGAGCGTCAGACCCCGTAGAAAAGATCAAAGGATCTTCTTGAGATCCTTTTTTTCTGCGCGTAATCT
GCTGCTTGCAAACAAAAAAACCACCGCTACCAGCGGTGGTTTGTTTGCCGGATCAAGAGCTACCAACTCT
TTTTCCGAAGGTAACTGGCTTCAGCAGAGCGCAGATACCAAATACTGTCCTTCTAGTGTAGCCGTAGTTA
GGCCACCACTTCAAGAACTCTGTAGCACCGCCTACATACCTCGCTCTGCTAATCCTGTTACCAGTGGCTG
CTGCCAGTGGCGATAAGTCGTGTCTTACCGGGTTGGACTCAAGACGATAGTTACCGGATAAGGCGCAGCG
GTCGGGCTGAACGGGGGGTTCGTGCACACAGCCCAGCTTGGAGCGAACGACCTACACCGAACTGAGATAC
CTACAGCGTGAGCATTGAGAAAGCGCCACGCTTCCCGAAGGGAGAAAGGCGGACAGGTATCCGGTAAGCG
GCAGGGTCGGAACAGGAGAGCGCACGAGGGAGCTTCCAGGGGGAAACGCCTGGTATCTTTATAGTCCTGT
CGGGTTTCGCCACCTCTGACTTGAGCGTCGATTTTTGTGATGCTCGTCAGGGGGGCGGAGCCTATGGAAA
AACGCCAGCAACGCGGCCTTTTTACGGTTCCTGGCCTTTTGCTGGCCTTTTGCTCACATGTTCTTTCCTG
CGTTATCCCCTGATTCTGTGGATAACCGTATTACCGCCTTTGAGTGAGCTGATACCGCTCGCCGCAGCCG
AACGACCGAGCGCAGCGAGTCAGTGAGCGAGGAAGCGGAAGAGCGCCCAATACGCAAACCGCCTCTCCCC
GCGCGTTGGCCGATTCATTAATGCAGCTGGCACGACAGGTTTCCCGACTGGAAAGCGGGCAGTGAGCGCA
ACGCAATTAATGTGAGTTAGCTCACTCATTAGGCACCCCAGGCTTTACACTTTATGCTTCCGGCTCGTAT
GTTGTGTGGAATTGTGAGCGGATAACAATTTCACACAGGAAACAGCTATGACCATGATTACGCCAAGCTT
GCATGCCTGCAGGTCGAGGTCGACCCATTGCATACGTTGTATCCATATCATAATATGTACATTTATATTG
GCTCATGTCCAACATTACCGCCATGTTGACATTGATTATTGACTAGTTATTAATAGTAATCAATTACGGG
GTCATTAGTTCATAGCCCATATATGGAGTTCCGCGTTACATAACTTACGGTAAATGGCCCGCCTGGCTGA
CCGCCCAACGACCCCCGCCCATTGACGTCAATAATGACGTATGTTCCCATAGTAACGCCAATAGGGACTT
TCCATTGACGTCAATGGGTGGAGTATTTACGGTAAACTGCCCACTTGGCAGTACATCAAGTGTATCATAT
GCCAAGTACGCCCCCTATTGACGTCAATGACGGTAAATGGCCCGCCTGGCATTATGCCCAGTACATGACC
TTATGGGACTTTCCTACTTGGCAGTACATCTACGTATTAGTCATCGCTATTACCATGGTGATGCGGTTTT
GGCAGTACATCAATGGGCGTGGATAGCGGTTTGACTCACGGGGATTTCCAAGTCTCCACCCCATTGACGT
CAATGGGAGTTTGTTTTGGCACCAAAATCAACGGGACTTTCCAAAATGTCGTAACAACTCCGCCCCATTG
ACGCAAATGGGCGGTAGGCGTGTACGGTGGGAGGTCTATATAAGCAGAGTCTAGAGCCCTGGAAGCATCC
AGGAAGTCAGCCTAGGACTGCTTGTAACAATTGCTATTGTAAAAAGTGTTGCTTTCATTGCTACGCGTGT
TTCACAAGAAAAGGCTTAGGCATCTCCTTGATCAGGAAGAAGCGGAGACAGCGACGAAGAGCTCCTCAGG
ACAGTCAGACTCATCAAGCTTCTCTATCAAAGCAGTAAGTAGTAAATGTAATGCAATCTTTACAAATATT
AGCAATAGTATCATTAGTAGTAGTAGCAATAATAGCAATAGTTGTGTGGACCATAGTACTCATAGAATAT
AGGAAAATATTAAGACAAAGAAAATAGACAGATTAATTGATAGAATAAGAGAAAAAGCAGAAGACAGTGG
CGGCCGCACAGCCACCATGGAAGACGCCAAAAACATAAAGAAAGGCCCGGCGCCATTCTATCCGCTGGAA
GATGGAACCGCTGGAGAGCAACTGCATAAGGCTATGAAGAGATACGCCCTGGTTCCTGGAACAATTGCTT
TTACAGATGCACATATCGAGGTGGACATCACTTACGCTGAGTACTTCGAAATGTCCGTTCGGTTGGCAGA
AGCTATGAAACGATATGGGCTGAATACAAATCACAGAATCGTCGTATGCAGTGAAAACTCTCTTCAATTC
TTTATGCCGGTGTTGGGCGCGTTATTTATCGGAGTTGCAGTTGCGCCCGCGAACGACATTTATAATGAAC
GTGAATTGCTCAACAGTATGGGCATTTCGCAGCCTACCGTGGTGTTCGTTTCCAAAAAGGGGTTGCAAAA
AATTTTGAACGTGCAAAAAAAGCTCCCAATCATCCAAAAAATTATTATCATGGATTCTAAAACGGATTAC
CAGGGATTTCAGTCGATGTACACGTTCGTCACATCTCATCTACCTCCCGGTTTTAATGAATACGATTTTG
TGCCAGAGTCCTTCGATAGGGACAAGACAATTGCACTGATCATGAACTCCTCTGGATCTACTGGTCTGCC
TAAAGGTGTCGCTCTGCCTCATAGAACTGCCTGCGTGAGATTCTCGCATGCCAGAGATCCTATTTTTGGC
AATCAAATCATTCCGGATACTGCGATTTTAAGTGTTGTTCCATTCCATCACGGTTTTGGAATGTTTACTA
CACTCGGATATTTGATATGTGGATTTCGAGTCGTCTTAATGTATAGATTTGAAGAAGAGCTGTTTCTGAG
GAGCCTTCAGGATTACAAGATTCAAAGTGCGCTGCTGGTGCCAACCCTATTCTCCTTCTTCGCCAAAAGC
ACTCTGATTGACAAATACGATTTATCTAATTTACACGAAATTGCTTCTGGTGGCGCTCCCCTCTCTAAGG
AAGTCGGGGAAGCGGTTGCCAAGAGGTTCCATCTGCCAGGTATCAGGCAAGGATATGGGCTCACTGAGAC
TACATCAGCTATTCTGATTACACCCGAGGGGGATGATAAACCGGGCGCGGTCGGTAAAGTTGTTCCATTT
TTTGAAGCGAAGGTTGTGGATCTGGATACCGGGAAAACGCTGGGCGTTAATCAAAGAGGCGAACTGTGTG
TGAGAGGTCCTATGATTATGTCCGGTTATGTAAACAATCCGGAAGCGACCAACGCCTTGATTGACAAGGA
TGGATGGCTACATTCTGGAGACATAGCTTACTGGGACGAAGACGAACACTTCTTCATCGTTGACCGCCTG
AAGTCTCTGATTAAGTACAAAGGCTATCAGGTGGCTCCCGCTGAATTGGAATCCATCTTGCTCCAACACC
CCAACATCTTCGACGCAGGTGTCGCAGGTCTTCCCGACGATGACGCCGGTGAACTTCCCGCCGCCGTTGT
TGTTTTGGAGCACGGAAAGACGATGACGGAAAAAGAGATCGTGGATTACGTCGCCAGTCAAGTAACAACC
GCGAAAAAGTTGCGCGGAGGAGTTGTGTTTGTGGACGAAGTACCGAAAGGTCTTACCGGAAAACTCGACG
CAAGAAAAATCAGAGAGATCCTCATAAAGGCCAAGAAGGGCGGAAAGATCGCCGTGTAAGGATCCTCTAG
TCTGTGTTACTTTAAATTGCACTGATTTGGGGAAGGCTACTAATACCAATAGTAGTAATTGGAAAGAAGA
AATAAAAGGAGAAATAAAAAACTGCTCTTTCAATATCACCACAAGCATAAGAGATAAGATTCAGAAAGAA
AATGCACTTTTTCGTAACCTTGATGTAGTACCAATAGATAATGCTAGTACTACTACCAACTATACCAACT
ATAGGTTGATACATTGTAACAGATCAGTCATTACACAGGCCTGTCCAAAGGTATCATTTGAGCCAATTCC
CATACATTATTGTACCCCGGCTGGTTTTGCGATTCTAAAGTGTAATAATAAAACGTTCAATGGAAAAGGA
CCATGTACAAATGTCAGCACAGTACAATGTACACATGGAATTAGGCCAATAGTGTCAACTCAACTGCTGT
TAAATGGCAGTCTAGCAGAAGAAGAGGTAGTAATTAGATCTGACAATTTCACGAACAATGCTAAAACCAT
AATAGTACAGCTGAATGAATCTGTAGCAATTAACTGTACAAGACCCAACAACAATACAAGAAAAAGTATC
TATATAGGACCAGGGAGAGCATTTCATACAACAGGAAGAATAATAGGAGATATAAGAAAAGCACATTGTA
ACATTAGTAGAGCACAATGGAATAACACTTTAGAACAGATAGTTAAAAAATTAAGAGAACAGTTTGGGAA
TAATAAAACAATAGTCTTTAATCAATCCTCAGGAGGGGACCCAGAAATTGTAATGCACAGTTTTAATTGT
AGAGGGGAATTTTTCTACTGTAATACAACACAACTGTTTAATAATACATGGAGGTTAAATCACACTGAAG
GAACTAAAGGAAATGACACAATCATACTCCCATGTAGAATAAAACAAATTATAAACATGTGGCAGGAAGT
AGGAAAAGCAATGTATGCCCCTCCCATTGGAGGACAAATTAGTTGTTCATCAAATATTACAGGGCTGCTA
TTAACAAGAGATGGTGGTACAAATGTAACTAATGACACCGAGGTCTTCAGACCTGGAGGAGGAGATATGA
GGGACAATTGGAGAAGTGAATTATATAAATATAAAGTAATAAAAATTGAACCATTAGGAATAGCACCCAC
CAAGGCAAAGAGAAGAGTGGTGCAGAGAGAAAAAAGAGCAGTGGGAATAGTAGGAGCTATGTTCCTTGGG
TTCTTGGGAGCAGCAGGAAGCACTATGGGCGCAGTGTCATTGACGCTGACGGTACAGGCCAGACAATTAT
TGTCTGGTATAGTGCAACAGCAGAACAATTTGCTGAGGGCTATTGAGGCGCAACAACATCTGTTGCAACT
CACAGTCTGGGGCATCAAGCAGCTCCAGGCAAGAGTCCTGGCTGTGGAAAGATACCTAAGGGATCAACAG
CTCCTAGGGATTTGGGGTTGCTCTGGAAAACTCATTTGCACCACTGCTGTGCCTTGGAATGCTAGTTGGA
GTAATAAATCTCTGGAAGACATTTGGGATAACATGACCTGGATGCAGTGGGAAAGAGAAATTGACAATTA
CACAAACACAATATACACCTTACTTGAAGAATCGCAGAACCAACAAGAAAAGAATGAACAAGAATTATTA
GAATTGGATAAGTGGGCAAGTTTGTGGAATTGGTTTAGCATAACAAACTGGCTGTGGTATATAAAGATAT
TCATAATGATAGTAGGAGGCTTGGTAGGTTTAAGAATAGTTTTTGCTGTGCTTTCTATAGTGAATAGAGT
TAGGCAGGGATACTCACCATTGTCATTTCAGACCCGCCTCCCAGTCCTCGAGACCTGGAAAAACATGGAG
CAATCACAAGTAGCAATACAGCAGCTACTAATGCTGATTGTGCCTGGCTAGAAGCACAAGAGGAGGAAGA
GGTGGGTTTTCCAGTCAGACCTCAGGTACCTTTAAGACCAATGACTTACAAGGCAGCTTTAGATATTAGC
CACTTTTTAAAAGAAAAGGGGGGACTGGAAGGGCTAATTTGGTCCCAAAGAAGACAAGAGATCCTTGATC
TGTGGATCTACCACACACAAGGCTACTTCCCTGATTGGCAGAATTACACACCAGGGCCAGGGATCAGATA
TCCACTGACCTTTGGATGGTGCTTCAAGCTAGTACCAGTTGAGCCAGAGAAGGTAGAAGAGGCCAATGAA
GGAGAGAACAACAGCTTGTTACACCCTATGAGCCTGCATGGGATGGAGGACGCGGAGAAAGAAGTGTTAG
TGTGGAGGTTTGACAGCAAACTAGCATTTCATCACATGGCCCGAGAGCTGCATCCGGAGTACTACAAAGA
CTGCTGACATCGAGCTTTCTACAAGGGACTTTCCGCTGGGGACTTTCCAGGGAGGCGTGGCCTGGGCGGG
ACTGGGGAGTGGCGTCCCTCAGATGCTGCATATAAGCAGCTGCTTTTTGCCTGTACTGGGTCTCTCTGGT
TAGACCAGATCTGAGCCTGGGAGCTCTCTGGCTAACTAGGGAACCCACTGCTTAAGCCTCAATAAAGCTT
GCCTTGAGTGCTTCAAGTAGTGTGTGCCCGTCTGTTGTGTGACTCTGGTAACTAGAGATCCCTCAGACCC
TTTTAGTCAGTGTGGAATTCACTGGCCGTCGTTTTACAACGTCGTGACTGGGAAAACCCTGGCGTTACCC
AACTTAATCGCCTTGCAGCACATCCCCCTTTCGCCAGCTGGCGTAATAGCGAAGAGGCCCGCACCGATCG
CCCTTCCCAACAGTTGCGCAGCCTGAATGGCGAATGGCGCCTGATGCGGTATTTTCTCCTTACGCATCTG
TGCGGTATTTCACACCGCATATGGTGCACTCTCAGTACAATCTGCTCTGATGCCGCATAGTTAAGCCAGC
CCCGACACCCGCCAACACCCGCTGACGCGCCCTGACGGGCTTGTCTGCTCCCGGCATCCGCTTACAGACA
AGCTGTGACCGTCTCCGGGAGCTGCATGTGTCAGAGGTTTTCACCGTCATCACCGAAACGCGCGA
Features (pLannotate 1.2.2; 19 found; start..end, strand, type, name):
     96..200     +  promoter       AmpR promoter: bla
    201..1061    +  CDS            AmpR: β-lactamase; bla; confers resistance to ampicillin, carbenicillin, and related antibiotics
   1232..1820    +  rep_origin     ori: high-copy-number ColE1/pMB1/pBR322/pUC origin of replication
   2003..2095    +  CDS            lacI (fragment): lac repressor; lacI; The lac repressor binds to the lac operator to inhibit transcription in E. coli. This inhibition can be relieved by adding lactose or isopropyl-β-D-thiogalactopyranoside (IPTG).
   2108..2129    +  protein_bind   CAP binding site: CAP binding activates transcription in the presence of cAMP. E. coli catabolite activator protein
   2144..2174    +  promoter       lac promoter: promoter for the E. coli lac operon
   2182..2198    +  protein_bind   lac operator: The lac repressor binds to the lac operator to inhibit transcription in E. coli. This inhibition can be relieved by adding lactose or isopropyl-β-D-thiogalactopyranoside (IPTG). lac repressor encoded by lacI
   2235..2257    -  misc_feature   MCS (fragment): pUC18/19 multiple cloning site
   2338..2717    +  enhancer       CMV enhancer: human cytomegalovirus immediate early enhancer
   2718..2919    +  promoter       CMV promoter: human cytomegalovirus (CMV) immediate early promoter
   2921..3115    +  CDS            tat (fragment): TAT_HV112 - Experimental evidence at protein level: Swiss-Prot protein existence level 1. Extracellular circulating Tat can be endocytosed by surrounding uninfected cells via the binding to several surface receptors such as CD26, CXCR4, heparan sulfate proteoglycans (HSPG) or LDLR. Neurons are rarely infected, but they internalize Tat via their LDLR. Through its interaction with nuclear HATs, Tat is potentially able to control the acetylation-dependent cellular gene expression. Modulates the expression of many cellular genes involved in cell survival, proliferation or in coding for cytokines o
   3131..3244    +  CDS            vpu (fragment): VPU_HV1S1 - Experimental evidence at protein level: Swiss-Prot protein existence level 1. Enhances virion budding by targeting host CD4 and Tetherin/BST2 to proteasome degradation. Degradation of CD4 prevents any unwanted premature interactions between viral Env and its host receptor CD4 in the endoplasmic reticulum. Degradation of antiretroviral protein Tetherin/BST2 is important for virion budding, as BST2 tethers new viral particles to the host cell membrane. Mechanistically, Vpu bridges either CD4 or BST2 to BTRC, a substrate recognition subunit of the Skp1/Cullin/F-box protein E3 ubiquiti
   3307..4959    +  CDS            luciferase: firefly luciferase; luc+; enhanced luc+ version of the luciferase gene
   4952..6766    +  CDS            env (fragment): ENV_HV1A2 - Experimental evidence at protein level: Swiss-Prot protein existence level 1. [Transmembrane protein gp41]: Acts as a class I viral fusion protein. Under the current model, the protein has at least 3 conformational states: pre-fusion native state, pre-hairpin intermediate state, and post-fusion hairpin state. During fusion of viral and target intracellular membranes, the coiled coil regions (heptad repeats) assume a trimer-of-hairpins structure, positioning the fusion peptide in close proximity to the C-terminal region of the ectodomain. The formation of this structure appears to d
   6769..6954    +  CDS            nef (fragment): NEF_HV1Z2 - Experimental evidence at protein level: Swiss-Prot protein existence level 1. Extracellular Nef protein targets CD4(+) T-lymphocytes for apoptosis by interacting with CXCR4 surface receptors. From Human immunodeficiency virus type 1 group M subtype D (isolate Z2/CDC-Z34) (HIV-1).
   6956..7577    +  LTR            3' LTR: 3' long terminal repeat (LTR) from HIV-1
   7577..7734    +  CDS            lacZα (fragment): LacZα fragment of β-galactosidase; lacZ fragment
   7740..7839    -  misc_feature   bom (fragment): basis of mobility region from pBR322
   7941..1       -  CDS            rop (fragment) (across the origin): Rop protein, which maintains plasmids at low copy number; rop
