[The description below was written by a language model from this plasmid's Addgene catalogue record and pLannotate feature annotations shown in this document.]
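Description:
pCMV128-Fluc-RRE_O is a 7,975-nt mammalian expression plasmid that serves as a reporter for export of unspliced, intron-containing RNA from the nucleus. The catalogue lists the backbone as unknown. The annotated features point to a pUC-type bacterial scaffold: a high-copy ColE1/pMB1 origin, an ampicillin resistance gene (β-lactamase) with its own promoter, and remnants of the lac promoter/operator, lacZα, lacI, bom and rop regions. These fit the recorded ampicillin selection and high copy number in E. coli.

The payload is driven by the human cytomegalovirus immediate-early enhancer and promoter, which transcribe a segment of HIV-1 genomic sequence. Downstream of the promoter lie fragments of tat and vpu, then a full-length firefly luciferase (luc+) coding sequence. After that come a long env fragment, a short nef fragment and the HIV-1 3' LTR, which would normally supply the polyadenylation signal. The Rev response element (RRE) named in the insert is not annotated as a separate feature, but in HIV-1 it lies within env, so it is presumably carried in the env fragment.

In pCMV128-type reporters the reporter gene and the RRE generally sit inside an intron bounded by HIV-1 splice sites, although no splice sites are annotated here. Under that design, luciferase is produced only if the unspliced transcript escapes nuclear retention and reaches the cytoplasm, for instance when Rev is co-expressed.

The associated publication concerns nucleocytoplasmic transport of retroviral genomic RNA by the mRNA export factor TAP. This suggests use as an RRE-bearing reporter in luciferase-based RNA export assays in transfected mammalian cells. The depositor cautions that the supplied sequence may be theoretical or based only on Sanger reads.
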