Addgene plasmid #147105: pCMV128-Fluc-RRE_O
Purpose: Mammalian Expression of Fluc-RRE
Depositing lab: Elisa Izaurralde. Depositing organization: Max Planck Institute for Developmental Biology. Publication: Structure-function studies of nucleocytoplasmic transport of retroviral genomic RNA by mRNA export factor TAP. Teplova M, Wohlbold L, Khin NW, Izaurralde E, Patel DJ. Nat Struct Mol Biol. 2011 Aug 7;18(9):990-8. doi: 10.1038/nsmb.2094. PubMed 21822283.
Backbone
  Vector backbone: Unknown
  Vector type: Mammalian Expression
Growth in bacteria
  Bacterial resistance: Ampicillin, 100 μg/mL
  Growth temperature: 37°C
  Growth strain: DH5alpha
  Copy number: High Copy
Gene/Insert
  Gene/Insert name: Fluc-RRE
  Species: HIV
  Cloning method: Unknown
Terms and licenses: Academic/Nonprofit Terms; Industry Terms: Not Available to Industry
Depositor comments: Plasmids from this collection were made available to the research community and donated after the lab closed. Please note that the sequence provided by the depositing laboratory may be theoretical/predicted or based on Sanger sequencing results. There may be discrepancies between sequencing results obtained by Addgene and the depositor sequence. If an Addgene verified sequence is not available, please contact before placing your order to request that our lab fully sequence the plasmid.
How to cite: pCMV128-Fluc-RRE_O was a gift from Elisa Izaurralde (Addgene plasmid # 147105 ; http://n2t.net/addgene:147105 ; RRID:Addgene_147105)
